>Addgene plasmid #142838 | TFORF1729 | addgene full sequence | sequence record 396030 | Addgene NGS Result
TTAATGTAGTCTTATGCAATACTCTTGTAGTCTTGCAACATGGTAACGATGAGTTAGCAACATGCCTTAC
AAGGAGAGAAAAAGCACCGTGCATGCCGATTGGTGGAAGTAAGGTGGTACGATCGTGCCTTATTAGGAAG
GCAACAGACGGGTCTGACATGGATTGGACGAACCACTGAATTGCCGCATTGCAGAGATATTGTATTTAAG
TGCCTAGCTCGATACATAAACGGGTCTCTCTGGTTAGACCAGATCTGAGCCTGGGAGCTCTCTGGCTAAC
TAGGGAACCCACTGCTTAAGCCTCAATAAAGCTTGCCTTGAGTGCTTCAAGTAGTGTGTGCCCGTCTGTT
GTGTGACTCTGGTAACTAGAGATCCCTCAGACCCTTTTAGTCAGTGTGGAAAATCTCTAGCAGTGGCGCC
CGAACAGGGACTTGAAAGCGAAAGGGAAACCAGAGGAGCTCTCTCGACGCAGGACTCGGCTTGCTGAAGC
GCGCACGGCAAGAGGCGAGGGGCGGCGACTGGTGAGTACGCCAAAAATTTTGACTAGCGGAGGCTAGAAG
GAGAGAGATGGGTGCGAGAGCGTCAGTATTAAGCGGGGGAGAATTAGATCGCGATGGGAAAAAATTCGGT
TAAGGCCAGGGGGAAAGAAAAAATATAAATTAAAACATATAGTATGGGCAAGCAGGGAGCTAGAACGATT
CGCAGTTAATCCTGGCCTGTTAGAAACATCAGAAGGCTGTAGACAAATACTGGGACAGCTACAACCATCC
CTTCAGACAGGATCAGAAGAACTTAGATCATTATATAATACAGTAGCAACCCTCTATTGTGTGCATCAAA
GGATAGAGATAAAAGACACCAAGGAAGCTTTAGACAAGATAGAGGAAGAGCAAAACAAAAGTAAGACCAC
CGCACAGCAAGCGGCCGCTGATCTTCAGACCTGGAGGAGGAGATATGAGGGACAATTGGAGAAGTGAATT
ATATAAATATAAAGTAGTAAAAATTGAACCATTAGGAGTAGCACCCACCAAGGCAAAGAGAAGAGTGGTG
CAGAGAGAAAAAAGAGCAGTGGGAATAGGAGCTTTGTTCCTTGGGTTCTTGGGAGCAGCAGGAAGCACTA
TGGGCGCAGCGTCAATGACGCTGACGGTACAGGCCAGACAATTATTGTCTGGTATAGTGCAGCAGCAGAA
CAATTTGCTGAGGGCTATTGAGGCGCAACAGCATCTGTTGCAACTCACAGTCTGGGGCATCAAGCAGCTC
CAGGCAAGAATCCTGGCTGTGGAAAGATACCTAAAGGATCAACAGCTCCTGGGGATTTGGGGTTGCTCTG
GAAAACTCATTTGCACCACTGCTGTGCCTTGGAATGCTAGTTGGAGTAATAAATCTCTGGAACAGATTTG
GAATCACACGACCTGGATGGAGTGGGACAGAGAAATTAACAATTACACAAGCTTAATACACTCCTTAATT
GAAGAATCGCAAAACCAGCAAGAAAAGAATGAACAAGAATTATTGGAATTAGATAAATGGGCAAGTTTGT
GGAATTGGTTTAACATAACAAATTGGCTGTGGTATATAAAATTATTCATAATGATAGTAGGAGGCTTGGT
AGGTTTAAGAATAGTTTTTGCTGTACTTTCTATAGTGAATAGAGTTAGGCAGGGATATTCACCATTATCG
TTTCAGACCCACCTCCCAACCCCGAGGGGACCCATGCATTGCATCTCAATTAGTCAGCAACCAGGTGTGG
AAAGTCCCCAGGCTCCCCAGCAGGCAGAAGTATGCAAAGCATGCGTCTCAATTAGTCAGCAACCATAGTC
CCGCCCCTAACTCCGCCCATCCCGCCCCTAACTCCGCCCAGTTCCGCCCATTCTCCGCCCCATGGCTGAC
TAATTTTTTTTATTTATGCAGAGGCCGAGGCCGCCTCGGCCTCTGAGCTATTCCAGAAGTAGTGAGGAGG
CTTTTTTGGAGGCCTAGGCTTTTGCAAAAAGCTTTCTAGAGGTACCACCGGAGCTTACCATGACCGAGTA
CAAGCCCACGGTGCGCCTCGCCACCCGCGACGACGTCCCCAGGGCCGTACGCACCCTCGCCGCCGCGTTC
GCCGACTACCCCGCCACGCGCCACACCGTCGATCCGGACCGCCACATCGAGCGGGTCACCGAGCTGCAAG
AACTCTTCCTCACGCGCGTCGGGCTCGACATCGGCAAGGTGTGGGTCGCGGACGACGGCGCCGCCGTGGC
GGTCTGGACCACGCCGGAGAGCGTCGAAGCGGGGGCGGTGTTCGCCGAGATCGGCCCGCGCATGGCCGAG
TTGAGCGGTTCCCGGCTGGCCGCGCAGCAACAGATGGAAGGCCTCCTGGCGCCGCACCGGCCCAAGGAGC
CCGCGTGGTTCCTGGCCACCGTCGGCGTCTCGCCCGACCACCAGGGCAAGGGTCTGGGCAGCGCCGTCGT
GCTCCCCGGAGTGGAGGCGGCCGAGCGCGCCGGGGTGCCCGCCTTCCTGGAGACCTCCGCGCCCCGCAAC
CTCCCCTTCTACGAGCGGCTCGGCTTCACCGTCACCGCCGACGTCGAGGTGCCCGAAGGACCGCGCACCT
GGTGCATGACCCGCAAGCCCGGTGCCAGTTAACGAATTCTAGATCTTGAGACAAATGGCAGTATTCATCC
ACAATTTTAAAAGAAAAGGGGGGATTGGGGGGTACAGTGCAGGGGAAAGAATAGTAGACATAATAGCAAC
AGACATACAAACTAAAGAATTACAAAAACAAATTACAAAAATTCAAAATTTTCGGGTTTATTACAGGGAC
AGCAGAGATCCACTTTGGCGCCGGCTCGAGGCCTGCAGGTGCAAAGATGGATAAAGTTTTAAACAGAGAG
GAATCTTTGCAGCTAATGGACCTTCTAGGTCTTGAAAGGAGTGGGAATTGGCTCCGGTGCCCGTCAGTGG
GCAGAGCGCACATCGCCCACAGTCCCCGAGAAGTTGGGGGGAGGGGTCGGCAATTGAACCGGTGCCTAGA
GAAGGTGGCGCGGGGTAAACTGGGAAAGTGATGTCGTGTACTGGCTCCGCCTTTTTCCCGAGGGTGGGGG
AGAACCGTATATAAGTGCAGTAGTCGCCGTGAACGTTCTTTTTCGCAACGGGTTTGCCGCCAGAACACAG
GTAAGTGCCGTGTGTGGTTCCCGCGGGCCTGGCCTCTTTACGGGTTATGGCCCTTGCGTGCCTTGAATTA
CTTCCACCTGGCTGCAGTACGTGATTCTTGATCCCGAGCTTCGGGTTGGAAGTGGGTGGGAGAGTTCGAG
GCCTTGCGCTTAAGGAGCCCCTTCGCCTCGTGCTTGAGTTGAGGCCTGGCCTGGGCGCTGGGGCCGCCGC
GTGCGAATCTGGTGGCACCTTCGCGCCTGTCTCGCTGCTTTCGATAAGTCTCTAGCCATTTAAAATTTTT
GATGACCTGCTGCGACGCTTTTTTTCTGGCAAGATAGTCTTGTAAATGCGGGCCAAGATCTGCACACTGG
TATTTCGGTTTTTGGGGCCGCGGGCGGCGACGGGGCCCGTGCGTCCCAGCGCACATGTTCGGCGAGGCGG
GGCCTGCGAGCGCGGCCACCGAGAATCGGACGGGGGTAGTCTCAAGCTGGCCGGCCTGCTCTGGTGCCTG
GCCTCGCGCCGCCGTGTATCGCCCCGCCCTGGGCGGCAAGGCTGGCCCGGTCGGCACCAGTTGCGTGAGC
GGAAAGATGGCCGCTTCCCGGCCCTGCTGCAGGGAGCTCAAAATGGAGGACGCGGCGCTCGGGAGAGCGG
GCGGGTGAGTCACCCACACAAAGGAAAAGGGCCTTTCCGTCCTCAGCCGTCGCTTCATGTGACTCCACGG
AGTACCGGGCGCCGTCCAGGCACCTCGATTAGTTCTCGAGCTTTTGGAGTACGTCGTCTTTAGGTTGGGG
GGAGGGGTTTTATGCGATGGAGTTTCCCCACACTGAGTGGGTGGAGACTGAAGTTAGGCCAGCTTGGCAC
TTGATGTAATTCTCCTTGGAATTTGCCCTTTTTGAGTTTGGATCTTGGTTCATTCTCAAGCCTCAGACAG
TGGTTCAAAGTTTTTTTCTTCCATTTCAGGTGTCGTGAGGCTAGCACCGCCACCATGGGACTATTGGCAT
TCAGGGATGTGGCTCTAGAATTCTCTCCAGAGGAGTGGGAATGCCTGGACCCAGCTCAGCGGAGTTTGTA
TAGGGATGTGATGTTAGAGAACTACAGAAACCTGATCTCCCTTGGTGAGGATAGCTTCAATATGCAATTC
CTATTTCACAGTCTTGCTATGTCTAAGCCAGAACTGATCATCTGTCTGGAGGCAAGGAAAGAGCCCTGGA
ACGTGAACACAGAGAAGACAGCCAGACACTCAGTTTTGTCTTCTTATCTTACTGAAGACATTTTGCCAGA
GCAGGGCCTGCAAGTTTCATTCCAAAAAGTGATGCTGAGAAGATATGAAAGATGTTGTCTTGAGAAATTA
CGCTTAAGGAATGACTGGGAAATTGTGGGTGAGTGGAAAGGGCAGAAGGCAAGTTATAATGGACTTGACC
TATGCTCAGCAACTACTCATAGCAAAAACTTTCAATGCAATAAATGTGTGAAAGGTTTTAGTAAATTTGC
AAATCTAAATAAATGTAAGATAAGCCATACTGGAGAAAAACCATTCAAATGCAAAGAATGTGGCAATGTC
TCTTGCATGTCTTTAATAATGACTCAACAGCAGAGAATCCATATTGGAGAGAACCCGTACCAATGTAAAA
AATGTGGCAAAGCCTTTAATGAGTGCTCATGCTTTACTGACTGTAAGAGAATTCATGTTGGAGAGAAACA
TTGCAAATGTGAAGAATGTAATAACATTTTTAAGTCTTGCTCAAGTCTTGCTGTTGTTGAGAAAAATCAT
ACTGAAAAGAAAACCTACAGATGTGAAGAATGTGGCAAAGCTTTTAACCTGTGCTCAGTTCTTACTAAAC
ATAAGAAAATTCATACTGGAGAGAAACCATACAAATGTGAAGAATGTGGCAAATCCTTTAAGTTGTTCCC
ATACCTTACTCAACACAAGAGAATTCATAGTAGAGAGAAACCCTACAAGTGTGAAGAATGTGGCAAAGTC
TTTAAATTGTTGTCATACCTTACTCAACATAGAAGAATTCATACTGGAGAGAAAACCTTCCGATGTGAAG
AATGTGGAAAAGCCTTTAACCAGAGCTCACATCTGACTGAACATAGGAGAATTCATACTGGTGAGAAACC
ATACAAATGTGAGGAATGTGGCAAAGCTTTTACCTGGTTCTCATACCTTATTCAGCATAAGAGAATTCAT
ACTGGGCAGAAACCCTACAAATGTGAGGAATGTGGCAAAGCTTTTACCTGGTTTTCATACCTTACTCAAC
ATAAGAGAATTCATACTGGAGAGAAACCCTACAAATGTGATGAATGTGGCAAAGCTTTTAACTGGTTTTC
ATATCTTACTAATCATAAGAGAATTCATACTGGAGAGAAACCCTACAAATGTGAAGAATGTGGCAAAGCC
TTTGGCCAGAGCTCACACCTTTCTAAACATAAGACAATTCATACCAGAGAGAAACCATACAAGTGTGAGG
AATGTGGCAAAGCCTTTAACCACTCTGCACAACTTGCTGTACATGAGAAAACTCATACCTAGTAATGAAC
TAGTCCGTAACTTGAAAGTATTTCGATTTCTTGGCTTTATATATCTTGTGGAAAGGACGATAATACACCT
CATGGGTCATGGTCACGCGTTAAGTCGACAATCAACCTCTGGATTACAAAATTTGTGAAAGATTGACTGG
TATTCTTAACTATGTTGCTCCTTTTACGCTATGTGGATACGCTGCTTTAATGCCTTTGTATCATGCTATT
GCTTCCCGTATGGCTTTCATTTTCTCCTCCTTGTATAAATCCTGGTTGCTGTCTCTTTATGAGGAGTTGT
GGCCCGTTGTCAGGCAACGTGGCGTGGTGTGCACTGTGTTTGCTGACGCAACCCCCACTGGTTGGGGCAT
TGCCACCACCTGTCAGCTCCTTTCCGGGACTTTCGCTTTCCCCCTCCCTATTGCCACGGCGGAACTCATC
GCCGCCTGCCTTGCCCGCTGCTGGACAGGGGCTCGGCTGTTGGGCACTGACAATTCCGTGGTGTTGTCGG
GGAAATCATCGTCCTTTCCTTGGCTGCTCGCCTGTGTTGCCACCTGGATTCTGCGCGGGACGTCCTTCTG
CTACGTCCCTTCGGCCCTCAATCCAGCGGACCTTCCTTCCCGCGGCCTGCTGCCGGCTCTGCGGCCTCTT
CCGCGTCTTCGCCTTCGCCCTCAGACGAGTCGGATCTCCCTTTGGGCCGCCTCCCCGCGTCGACTTTAAG
ACCAATGACTTACAAGGCAGCTGTAGATCTTAGCCACTTTTTAAAAGAAAAGGGGGGACTGGAAGGGCTA
ATTCACTCCCAACGAAGACAAGATCTGCTTTTTGCTTGTACTGGGTCTCTCTGGTTAGACCAGATCTGAG
CCTGGGAGCTCTCTGGCTAACTAGGGAACCCACTGCTTAAGCCTCAATAAAGCTTGCCTTGAGTGCTTCA
AGTAGTGTGTGCCCGTCTGTTGTGTGACTCTGGTAACTAGAGATCCCTCAGACCCTTTTAGTCAGTGTGG
AAAATCTCTAGCAGTACGTATAGTAGTTCATGTCATCTTATTATTCAGTATTTATAACTTGCAAAGAAAT
GAATATCAGAGAGTGAGAGGAACTTGTTTATTGCAGCTTATAATGGTTACAAATAAAGCAATAGCATCAC
AAATTTCACAAATAAAGCATTTTTTTCACTGCATTCTAGTTGTGGTTTGTCCAAACTCATCAATGTATCT
TATCATGTCTGGCTCTAGCTATCCCGCCCCTAACTCCGCCCATCCCGCCCCTAACTCCGCCCAGTTCCGC
CCATTCTCCGCCCCATGGCTGACTAATTTTTTTTATTTATGCAGAGGCCGAGGCCGCCTCGGCCTCTGAG
CTATTCCAGAAGTAGTGAGGAGGCTTTTTTGGAGGCCTAGGGACGTACCCAATTCGCCCTATAGTGAGTC
GTATTACGCGCGCTCACTGGCCGTCGTTTTACAACGTCGTGACTGGGAAAACCCTGGCGTTACCCAACTT
AATCGCCTTGCAGCACATCCCCCTTTCGCCAGCTGGCGTAATAGCGAAGAGGCCCGCACCGATCGCCCTT
CCCAACAGTTGCGCAGCCTGAATGGCGAATGGG
[124 nt withheld, positions 7244-7367]
C
[91 nt withheld, positions 7369-7459]
A
[49 nt withheld, positions 7461-7509]
CCTTTGACGTTGGAGTCCACGTTCTTT
[37 nt withheld, positions 7537-7573]
ACCCTATCTCGGTCTATTCTTTTGATTTATAAGGGATTTTGCCGATTTCGGCCTATTGGTTAAAAAATGA
GCTGATTTAACAAAAATTTAACGCGAATTTTAACAAAATATTAACGCTTACAATTTAGGTGGCACTTTTC
GGGGAAATGTGCGCGGAACCCCTATTTGTTTATTTTTCTAAATACATTCAAATATGTATCCGCTCATGAG
ACAATAACCCTGATAAATGCTTCAATAATATTGAAAAAGGAAGAGTATGAGTATTCAACATTTCCGTGTC
GCCCTTATTCCCTTTTTTGCGGCATTTTGCCTTCCTGTTTTTGCTCACCCAGAAACGCTGGTGAAAGTAA
AAGATGCTGAAGATCAGTTGGGTGCACGAGTGGGTTACATCGAACTGGATCTCAACAGCGGTAAGATCCT
TGAGAGTTTTCGCCCCGAAGAACGTTTTCCAATGATGAGCACTTTTAAAGTTCTGCTATGTGGCGCGGTA
TTATCCCGTATTGACGCCGGGCAAGAGCAACTCGGTCGCCGCATACACTATTCTCAGAATGACTTGGTTG
AGTACTCACCAGTCACAGAAAAGCATCTTACGGATGGCATGACAGTAAGAGAATTATGCAGTGCTGCCAT
AACCATGAGTGATAACACTGCGGCCAACTTACTTCTGACAACGATCGGAGGACCGAAGGAGCTAACCGCT
TTTTTGCACAACATGGGGGATCATGTAACTCGCCTTGATCGTTGGGAACCGGAGCTGAATGAAGCCATAC
CAAACGACGAGCGTGACACCACGATGCCTGTAGCAATGGCAACAACGTTGCGCAAACTATTAACTGGCGA
ACTACTTACTCTAGCTTCCCGGCAACAATTAATAGACTGGATGGAGGCGGATAAAGTTGCAGGACCACTT
CTGCGCTCGGCCCTTCCGGCTGGCTGGTTTATTGCTGATAAATCTGGAGCCGGTGAGCGTGGGTCTCGCG
GTATCATTGCAGCACTGGGGCCAGATGGTAAGCCCTCCCGTATCGTAGTTATCTACACGACGGGGAGTCA
GGCAACTATGGATGAACGAAATAGACAGATCGCTGAGATAGGTGCCTCACTGATTAAGCATTGGTAACTG
TCAGACCAAGTTTACTCATATATACTTTAGATTGATTTAAAACTTCATTTTTAATTTAAAAGGATCTAGG
TGAAGATCCTTTTTGATAATCTCATGACCAAAATCCCTTAACGTGAGTTTTCGTTCCACTGAGCGTCAGA
CCCCGTAGAAAAGATCAAAGGATCTTCTTGAGATCCTTTTTTTCTGCGCGTAATCTGCTGCTTGCAAACA
AAAAAACCACCGCTACCAGCGGTGGTTTGTTTGCCGGATCAAGAGCTACCAACTCTTTTTCCGAAGGTAA
CTGGCTTCAGCAGAGCGCAGATACCAAATACTGTTCTTCTAGTGTAGCCGTAGTTAGGCCACCACTTCAA
GAACTCTGTAGCACCGCCTACATACCTCGCTCTGCTAATCCTGTTACCAGTGGCTGCTGCCAGTGGCGAT
AAGTCGTGTCTTACCGGGTTGGACTCAAGACGATAGTTACCGGATAAGGCGCAGCGGTCGGGCTGAACGG
GGGGTTCGTGCACACAGCCCAGCTTGGAGCGAACGACCTACACCGAACTGAGATACCTACAGCGTGAGCT
ATGAGAAAGCGCCACGCTTCCCGAAGGGAGAAAGGCGGACAGGTATCCGGTAAGCGGCAGGGTCGGAACA
GGAGAGCGCACGAGGGAGCTTCCAGGGGGAAACGCCTGGTATCTTTATAGTCCTGTCGGGTTTCGCCACC
TCTGACTTGAGCGTCGATTTTTGTGATGCTCGTCAGGGGGGCGGAGCCTATGGAAAAACGCCAGCAACGC
GGCCTTTTTACGGTTCCTGGCCTTTTGCTGGCCTTTTGCTCACATGTTCTTTCCTGCGTTATCCCCTGAT
TCTGTGGATAACCGTATTACCGCCTTTGAGTGAGCTGATACCGCTCGCCGCAGCCGAACGACCGAGCGCA
GCGAGTCAGTGAGCGAGGAAGCGGAAGAGCGCCCAATACGCAAACCGCCTCTCCCCGCGCGTTGGCCGAT
TCATTAATGCAGCTGGCACGACAGGTTTCCCGACTGGAAAGCGGGCAGTGAGCGCAACGCAATTAATGTG
AGTTAGCTCACTCATTAGGCACCCCAGGCTTTACACTTTATGCTTCCGGCTCGTATGTTGTGTGGAATTG
TGAGCGGATAACAATTTCACACAGGAAACAGCTATGACCATGATTACGCCAAGCGCGCAATTAACCCTCA
CTAAAGGGAACAAAAGCTGGAGCTGCAAGC
Features (pLannotate 1.2.2; 31 found; start..end, strand, type, name):
      5..231     +  promoter       RSV promoter: Rous sarcoma virus enhancer/promoter
    232..412     +  LTR            5' LTR (truncated): truncated 5' long terminal repeat (LTR) from HIV-1
    459..584     +  misc_feature   HIV-1 Ψ: packaging signal of human immunodeficiency virus type 1
    568..931     +  CDS            HIV-1 gag (fragment): gag protein from human immunodeficiency virus 1; gag
   1077..1310    +  misc_feature   RRE: The Rev response element (RRE) of HIV-1 allows for Rev-dependent mRNA export from the nucleus to the cytoplasm.
   1687..1713    +  CDS            Rev (fragment): human immunodeficiency virus 1 (HIV-1) Rev protein; rev; enhances nuclear export of unspliced and incompletely spliced viral mRNAs
   1720..1743    +  promoter       SV40 promoter (fragment): SV40 early promoter
   1744..1815    +  promoter       SV40 promoter (fragment): SV40 enhancer and early promoter
   1839..1974    +  rep_origin     SV40 ori: SV40 origin of replication
   2020..2616    +  CDS            PuroR (fragment): puromycin N-acetyltransferase; pac from Streptomyces; confers resistance to puromycin
   2665..2782    +  misc_feature   cPPT/CTS: central polypurine tract and central termination sequence of HIV-1
   2847..2913    +  CDS            small t antigen (fragment): SV40 (simian virus 40) small t antigen
   2920..4098    +  promoter       EF-1α promoter: strong constitutive promoter for human elongation factor EF-1α
   4115..4729    +  CDS            ZNF695 (fragment): ZN695_HUMAN - Experimental evidence at protein level: Swiss-Prot protein existence level 1. May be involved in transcriptional regulation. From Homo sapiens (Human).
   5675..5728    +  promoter       U6 promoter (fragment): RNA polymerase III promoter for human U6 snRNA
   5770..6358    +  misc_feature   WPRE: woodchuck hepatitis virus posttranscriptional regulatory element
   6409..6428    +  misc_feature   cPPT/CTS (fragment): central polypurine tract and central termination sequence of HIV-1
   6430..6663    +  LTR            3' LTR (ΔU3): self-inactivating 3' long terminal repeat (LTR) from HIV-1
   6741..6862    +  polyA_signal   SV40 poly(A) signal: SV40 polyadenylation signal
   6902..7037    +  rep_origin     SV40 ori: SV40 origin of replication
   7058..7076    -  promoter       T7 promoter: promoter for bacteriophage T7 RNA polymerase
   7084..7239    +  CDS            lacZα (fragment): LacZα fragment of β-galactosidase; lacZ fragment
   7244..7672    +  rep_origin     f1 ori (sequence partly withheld): f1 bacteriophage origin of replication; arrow indicates direction of (+) strand synthesis
   7725..7829    +  promoter       AmpR promoter: bla
   7830..8690    +  CDS            AmpR: β-lactamase; bla; confers resistance to ampicillin, carbenicillin, and related antibiotics
   8861..9449    +  rep_origin     ori: high-copy-number ColE1/pMB1/pBR322/pUC origin of replication
   9632..9724    +  CDS            lacI (fragment): lac repressor; lacI; The lac repressor binds to the lac operator to inhibit transcription in E. coli. This inhibition can be relieved by adding lactose or isopropyl-β-D-thiogalactopyranoside (IPTG).
   9737..9758    +  protein_bind   CAP binding site: CAP binding activates transcription in the presence of cAMP. E. coli catabolite activator protein
   9773..9803    +  promoter       lac promoter: promoter for the E. coli lac operon
   9811..9827    +  protein_bind   lac operator: The lac repressor binds to the lac operator to inhibit transcription in E. coli. This inhibition can be relieved by adding lactose or isopropyl-β-D-thiogalactopyranoside (IPTG). lac repressor encoded by lacI
   9872..9890    +  promoter       T3 promoter: promoter for bacteriophage T3 RNA polymerase
