[The description below was written by a language model from this plasmid's Addgene catalogue record and pLannotate feature annotations shown in this document.]
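Description:
TFORF1729 is a third-generation-style, self-inactivating lentiviral expression plasmid built on the pLX_TRC317 backbone and carrying the human zinc-finger gene ZNF695 (also known as SBZF3) as an overexpression ORF. It belongs to a barcoded transcription factor ORF collection in which each clone carries a unique 24-bp barcode, so that the factor delivered to a cell can be identified in pooled screens. In bacteria the plasmid is maintained through a high-copy ColE1/pUC-type origin and selected with ampicillin via β-lactamase. An f1 origin and remnants of a lacZα/lac promoter cloning region flanked by T7 and T3 promoters are also present in the backbone.

The viral portion begins with an RSV promoter fused to a truncated HIV-1 5' LTR, which drives Tat-independent production of genomic RNA. It is followed by the Ψ packaging signal with a gag fragment, the Rev response element for nuclear export, and a cPPT/CTS. It ends in a ΔU3 3' LTR that inactivates LTR promoter activity after integration, with an SV40 polyadenylation signal downstream. Within the provirus, an SV40 early promoter drives puromycin N-acetyltransferase for selection of transduced mammalian cells. A separate EF-1α promoter drives the ZNF695 ORF, with a WPRE downstream to enhance transcript stability and expression. The automated annotation matches only the first part of the listed 1,649-bp insert to ZNF695, and the barcode is not annotated as a feature, so its exact position is not given in the record. The depositor notes that the ORF was synthesized and that the plasmid may be prone to recombination.
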