Addgene plasmid #142838: TFORF1729
Purpose: Lentiviral vector for overexpressing transcription factor ORFs with unique 24-bp barcodes. Barcodes facilitate identification of transcription factors in pooled screens.
Depositing lab: Feng Zhang. Depositing organization: Broad Institute. Publication: A transcription factor atlas of directed differentiation. Joung J, Ma S, Tay T, Geiger-Schuller KR, Kirchgatterer PC, Verdine VK, Guo B, Arias-Garcia MA, Allen WE, Singh A, Kuksenko O, Abudayyeh OO, Gootenberg JS, Fu Z, Macrae RK, Buenrostro JD, Regev A, Zhang F. Cell. 2023 Jan 5;186(1):209-229.e26. doi: 10.1016/j.cell.2022.11.026. PubMed 36608654.
Backbone
  Vector backbone: pLX_TRC317
  Backbone manufacturer: Broad Institute Genetic Perturbation Platform
  Backbone size w/o insert (bp): 8264
  Vector type: Mammalian Expression, Lentiviral
  Selectable markers: Puromycin
Growth in bacteria
  Bacterial resistance: Ampicillin, 100 μg/mL
  Growth temperature: 37°C
  Growth strain: NEB Stable
  Copy number: High Copy
Gene/Insert
  Gene/Insert name: ZNF695
  Species: H. sapiens (human)
  Insert size (bp): 1649
  Entrez Gene: ZNF695 (a.k.a. SBZF3)
  Promoter: EF1a
  Cloning method: Unknown
  Sequencing primers: 5′ GGGTGGAGACTGAAGTTAGGCCAG; 3′ CACATAGCGTAAAAGGAGCAACATAG
Terms and licenses: Academic/Nonprofit Terms; Industry Terms: Not Available to Industry
Depositor comments: NM_020394,ENST00000339986 . The transcription factor ORF portion of this plasmid was synthesized by Genewiz. Please test multiple small colonies in case of plasmid recombination. To make this collection available in a timely manner, a portion of this collection was not fully sequenced by Addgene. If an Addgene verified full plasmid sequence is not available, please contact us prior to placing an order to request the full sequence.
How to cite: TFORF1729 was a gift from Feng Zhang (Addgene plasmid # 142838 ; http://n2t.net/addgene:142838 ; RRID:Addgene_142838)
