>Addgene plasmid #142838 | TFORF1729 | depositor partial sequence | sequence record 280652 | Insert
ACCGCCACCATGGGACTATTGGCATTCAGGGATGTGGCTCTAGAATTCTCTCCAGAGGAGTGGGAATGCC
TGGACCCAGCTCAGCGGAGTTTGTATAGGGATGTGATGTTAGAGAACTACAGAAACCTGATCTCCCTTGG
TGAGGATAGCTTCAATATGCAATTCCTATTTCACAGTCTTGCTATGTCTAAGCCAGAACTGATCATCTGT
CTGGAGGCAAGGAAAGAGCCCTGGAACGTGAACACAGAGAAGACAGCCAGACACTCAGTTTTGTCTTCTT
ATCTTACTGAAGACATTTTGCCAGAGCAGGGCCTGCAAGTTTCATTCCAAAAAGTGATGCTGAGAAGATA
TGAAAGATGTTGTCTTGAGAAATTACGCTTAAGGAATGACTGGGAAATTGTGGGTGAGTGGAAAGGGCAG
AAGGCAAGTTATAATGGACTTGACCTATGCTCAGCAACTACTCATAGCAAAAACTTTCAATGCAATAAAT
GTGTGAAAGGTTTTAGTAAATTTGCAAATCTAAATAAATGTAAGATAAGCCATACTGGAGAAAAACCATT
CAAATGCAAAGAATGTGGCAATGTCTCTTGCATGTCTTTAATAATGACTCAACAGCAGAGAATCCATATT
GGAGAGAACCCGTACCAATGTAAAAAATGTGGCAAAGCCTTTAATGAGTGCTCATGCTTTACTGACTGTA
AGAGAATTCATGTTGGAGAGAAACATTGCAAATGTGAAGAATGTAATAACATTTTTAAGTCTTGCTCAAG
TCTTGCTGTTGTTGAGAAAAATCATACTGAAAAGAAAACCTACAGATGTGAAGAATGTGGCAAAGCTTTT
AACCTGTGCTCAGTTCTTACTAAACATAAGAAAATTCATACTGGAGAGAAACCATACAAATGTGAAGAAT
GTGGCAAATCCTTTAAGTTGTTCCCATACCTTACTCAACACAAGAGAATTCATAGTAGAGAGAAACCCTA
CAAGTGTGAAGAATGTGGCAAAGTCTTTAAATTGTTGTCATACCTTACTCAACATAGAAGAATTCATACT
GGAGAGAAAACCTTCCGATGTGAAGAATGTGGAAAAGCCTTTAACCAGAGCTCACATCTGACTGAACATA
GGAGAATTCATACTGGTGAGAAACCATACAAATGTGAGGAATGTGGCAAAGCTTTTACCTGGTTCTCATA
CCTTATTCAGCATAAGAGAATTCATACTGGGCAGAAACCCTACAAATGTGAGGAATGTGGCAAAGCTTTT
ACCTGGTTTTCATACCTTACTCAACATAAGAGAATTCATACTGGAGAGAAACCCTACAAATGTGATGAAT
GTGGCAAAGCTTTTAACTGGTTTTCATATCTTACTAATCATAAGAGAATTCATACTGGAGAGAAACCCTA
CAAATGTGAAGAATGTGGCAAAGCCTTTGGCCAGAGCTCACACCTTTCTAAACATAAGACAATTCATACC
AGAGAGAAACCATACAAGTGTGAGGAATGTGGCAAAGCCTTTAACCACTCTGCACAACTTGCTGTACATG
AGAAAACTCATACCTAGTAATGAACTAGTCCGTAACTTGAAAGTATTTCGATTTCTTGGCTTTATATATC
TTGTGGAAAGGACGATAATACACCTCATGGGTCATGGTC
