>Addgene plasmid #142838 | TFORF1729 | depositor partial sequence | sequence record 280653 | Barcode
TAATACACCTCATGGGTCATGGTC
